>Addgene plasmid #48762 | pLenti-CamkII-MacQ-mCitrine | depositor full sequence | sequence record 74349 | pLenti-CamkII-MacQ-mCitrine sequence 10886 bps
GTCGACGGATCGGGAGATCTCCCGATCCCCTATGGTGCACTCTCAGTACAATCTGCTCTGATGCCGCATA
GTTAAGCCAGTATCTGCTCCCTGCTTGTGTGTTGGAGGTCGCTGAGTAGTGCGCGAGCAAAATTTAAGCT
ACAACAAGGCAAGGCTTGACCGACAATTGCATGAAGAATCTGCTTAGGGTTAGGCGTTTTGCGCTGCTTC
GCGATGTACGGGCCAGATATACGCGTTGACATTGATTATTGACTAGTTATTAATAGTAATCAATTACGGG
GTCATTAGTTCATAGCCCATATATGGAGTTCCGCGTTACATAACTTACGGTAAATGGCCCGCCTGGCTGA
CCGCCCAACGACCCCCGCCCATTGACGTCAATAATGACGTATGTTCCCATAGTAACGCCAATAGGGACTT
TCCATTGACGTCAATGGGTGGAGTATTTACGGTAAACTGCCCACTTGGCAGTACATCAAGTGTATCATAT
GCCAAGTACGCCCCCTATTGACGTCAATGACGGTAAATGGCCCGCCTGGCATTATGCCCAGTACATGACC
TTATGGGACTTTCCTACTTGGCAGTACATCTACGTATTAGTCATCGCTATTACCATGGTGATGCGGTTTT
GGCAGTACATCAATGGGCGTGGATAGCGGTTTGACTCACGGGGATTTCCAAGTCTCCACCCCATTGACGT
CAATGGGAGTTTGTTTTGGCACCAAAATCAACGGGACTTTCCAAAATGTCGTAACAACTCCGCCCCATTG
ACGCAAATGGGCGGTAGGCGTGTACGGTGGGAGGTCTATATAAGCAGCGCGTTTTGCCTGTACTGGGTCT
CTCTGGTTAGACCAGATCTGAGCCTGGGAGCTCTCTGGCTAACTAGGGAACCCACTGCTTAAGCCTCAAT
AAAGCTTGCCTTGAGTGCTTCAAGTAGTGTGTGCCCGTCTGTTGTGTGACTCTGGTAACTAGAGATCCCT
CAGACCCTTTTAGTCAGTGTGGAAAATCTCTAGCAGTGGCGCCCGAACAGGGACTTGAAAGCGAAAGGGA
AACCAGAGGAGCTCTCTCGACGCAGGACTCGGCTTGCTGAAGCGCGCACGGCAAGAGGCGAGGGGCGGCG
ACTGGTGAGTACGCCAAAAATTTTGACTAGCGGAGGCTAGAAGGAGAGAGATGGGTGCGAGAGCGTCAGT
ATTAAGCGGGGGAGAATTAGATCGCGATGGGAAAAAATTCGGTTAAGGCCAGGGGGAAAGAAAAAATATA
AATTAAAACATATAGTATGGGCAAGCAGGGAGCTAGAACGATTCGCAGTTAATCCTGGCCTGTTAGAAAC
ATCAGAAGGCTGTAGACAAATACTGGGACAGCTACAACCATCCCTTCAGACAGGATCAGAAGAACTTAGA
TCATTATATAATACAGTAGCAACCCTCTATTGTGTGCATCAAAGGATAGAGATAAAAGACACCAAGGAAG
CTTTAGACAAGATAGAGGAAGAGCAAAACAAAAGTAAGACCACCGCACAGCAAGCGGCCGCTGATCTTCA
GACCTGGAGGAGGAGATATGAGGGACAATTGGAGAAGTGAATTATATAAATATAAAGTAGTAAAAATTGA
ACCATTAGGAGTAGCACCCACCAAGGCAAAGAGAAGAGTGGTGCAGAGAGAAAAAAGAGCAGTGGGAATA
GGAGCTTTGTTCCTTGGGTTCTTGGGAGCAGCAGGAAGCACTATGGGCGCAGCGTCAATGACGCTGACGG
TACAGGCCAGACAATTATTGTCTGGTATAGTGCAGCAGCAGAACAATTTGCTGAGGGCTATTGAGGCGCA
ACAGCATCTGTTGCAACTCACAGTCTGGGGCATCAAGCAGCTCCAGGCAAGAATCCTGGCTGTGGAAAGA
TACCTAAAGGATCAACAGCTCCTGGGGATTTGGGGTTGCTCTGGAAAACTCATTTGCACCACTGCTGTGC
CTTGGAATGCTAGTTGGAGTAATAAATCTCTGGAACAGATTTGGAATCACACGACCTGGATGGAGTGGGA
CAGAGAAATTAACAATTACACAAGCTTAATACACTCCTTAATTGAAGAATCGCAAAACCAGCAAGAAAAG
AATGAACAAGAATTATTGGAATTAGATAAATGGGCAAGTTTGTGGAATTGGTTTAACATAACAAATTGGC
TGTGGTATATAAAATTATTCATAATGATAGTAGGAGGCTTGGTAGGTTTAAGAATAGTTTTTGCTGTACT
TTCTATAGTGAATAGAGTTAGGCAGGGATATTCACCATTATCGTTTCAGACCCACCTCCCAACCCCGAGG
GGACCCGACAGGCCCGAAGGAATAGAAGAAGAAGGTGGAGAGAGAGACAGAGACAGATCCATTCGATTAG
TGAACGGATCGGCACTGCGTGCGCCAATTCTGCAGACAAATGGCAGTATTCATCCACAATTTTAAAAGAA
AAGGGGGGATTGGGGGGTACAGTGCAGGGGAAAGAATAGTAGACATAATAGCAACAGACATACAAACTAA
AGAATTACAAAAACAAATTACAAAAATTCAAAATTTTCGGGTTTATTACAGGGACAGCAGAGATCCAGTT
TGGTTAATTAACATTATGGCCTTAGGTCACTTCATCTCCATGGGGTTCTTCTTCTGATTTTCTAGAAAAT
GAGATGGGGGTGCAGAGAGCTTCCTCAGTGACCTGCCCAGGGTCACATCAGAAATGTCAGAGCTAGAACT
TGAACTCAGATTACTAATCTTAAATTCCATGCCTTGGGGGCATGCAAGTACGATATACAGAAGGAGTGAA
CTCATTAGGGCAGATGACCAATGAGTTTAGGAAAGAAGAGTCCAGGGCAGGGTACATCTACACCACCCGC
CCAGCCCTGGGTGAGTCCAGCCACGTTCACCTCATTATAGTTGCCTCTCTCCAGTCCTACCTTGACGGGA
AGCACAAGCAGAAACTGGGACAGGAGCCCCAGGAGACCAAATCTTCATGGTCCCTCTGGGAGGATGGGTG
GGGAGAGCTGTGGCAGAGGCCTCAGGAGGGGCCCTGCTGCTCAGTGGTGACAGATAGGGGTGAGAAAGCA
GACAGAGTCATTCCGTCAGCATTCTGGGTCTGTTTGGTACTTCTTCTCACGCTAAGGTGGCGGTGTGATA
TGCACAATGGCTAAAAAGCAGGGAGAGCTGGAAAGAAACAAGGACAGAGACAGAGGCCAAGTCAACCAGA
CCAATTCCCAGAGGAAGCAAAGAAACCATTACAGAGACTACAAGGGGGAAGGGAAGGAGAGATGAATTAG
CTTCCCCTGTAAACCTTAGAACCCAGCTGTTGCCAGGGCAACGGGGCAATACCTGTCTCTTCAGAGGAGA
TGAAGTTGCCAGGGTAACTACATCCTGTCTTTCTCAAGGACCATCCCAGAATGTGGCACCCACTAGCCGT
TACCATAGCAACTGCCTCTTTGCCCCACTTAATCCCATCCCGTCTGTTAAAAGGGCCCTATAGTTGGAGG
TGGGGGAGGTAGGAAGAGCGATGATCACTTGTGGACTAAGTTTGTTCACATCCCCTTCTCCAACCCCCTC
AGTACATCACCCTGGGAGAACAAGGTCCACTTGCTTCTGGGCCCACACAGTCCTGCAGTATTGTGTATAT
AAGGCCAGGGCAACGGAGGAGCAGGTTTTAAGTGAAAGGCAGGCAGGTGTTGGGGAGGCAGTTACCGGGG
CAACGGGAACAGGGCGTTTCGGAGGTGGTTGCCATGGGGACCTGGATGCTGACGAAGGCTCGCGAGGCTG
TGAGCAGCCACAGTGCCCTGCTCAGAAGCCCCAAGCTCGTCAGTCAAGCCGGTTCTCCGTTTGCACTCAG
GAGCACGGGCAGGCGAGTGGCCCCTAGTTCTGGGGGCAGCGGGGGATCCGCCACCATGATCGTGGACCAG
TTCGAGGAGGTGCTGATGAAGACCAGCCAGCTGTTCCCACTGCCAACCGCTACCCAGAGCGCCCAGCCAA
CCCACGTGGCCCCCGTGCCAACCGTGCTGCCCGACACCCCCATCTACGAGACCGTGGGCGACAGCGGCAG
CAAGACCCTGTGGGTGGTGTTCGTGCTGATGCTGATCGCCAGCGCCGCCTTCACCGCCCTGAGCTGGAAG
ATCCCCGTGAACAGGAGGCTGTACCACGTGATCACCACCATCATCACCCTGACCGCCGCCCTGAGCTACT
TCGCTATGGCTACCGGCCACGGAGTGGCCCTGAACAAGATCGTGATCAGGACCCAGCACGACCACGTGCC
CGACACCTACGAGACCGTGTACCGACAGGTGTACTACGCCAGGTACATCCAGTGGGCTATCACCACCCCA
CTGCTGCTGCTGGACCTGGGACTGCTGGCTGGAATGAGCGGAGCCCACATCTTCATGGCCATCGTGGCTG
ACCTGATCATGGTGCTGACCGGCCTGTTCGCTGCTTTCGGCAGCGAGGGAACCCCACAGAAGTGGGGATG
GTACACCATCGCCTGCATCGCCTACATCTTCGTGGTGTGGCACCTGGTGCTGAACGGCGGCGCCAACGCC
AGGGTGAAGGGCGAGAAGCTGAGGAGCTTCTTCGTGGCCATCGGAGCTTACACCCTGATCCTGTGGACCG
CTTACCCAATCGTGTGGGGACTGGCTGACGGAGCTAGGAAGATCGGAGTGGACGGAGAGATCATCGCTTA
CGCTGTGCTGGACGTGCTGGCTAAGGGAGTGTTCGGAGCTTGGCTGCTGGTGACCCACGCCAACCTGTCC
GGAGAGGAGCTGTTCACCGGGGTGGTGCCCATCCTGGTCGAGCTGGACGGCGACGTAAACGGCCACAAGT
TCAGCGTGTCCGGCGAGGGCGAGGGCGATGCCACCTACGGCAAGCTGACCCTGAAGTTCATCTGCACCAC
CGGCAAGCTGCCCGTGCCCTGGCCCACCCTCGTGACCACCTTCGGCTACGGCCTGATGTGCTTCGCGCGC
TACCCCGACCACATGAAGCAGCACGACTTCTTCAAGTCCGCCATGCCCGAAGGCTACGTCCAGGAGCGCA
CCATCTTCTTCAAGGACGACGGCAACTACAAGACCCGCGCCGAGGTGAAGTTCGAGGGCGACACCCTGGT
GAACCGCATCGAGCTGAAGGGCATCGACTTCAAGGAGGACGGCAACATCCTGGGGCACAAGCTGGAGTAC
AACTACAACAGCCACAACGTCTATATCATGGCCGACAAGCAGAAGAACGGCATCAAGGTGAACTTCAAGA
TCCGCCACAACATCGAGGACGGCAGCGTGCAGCTCGCCGACCACTACCAGCAGAACACCCCCATCGGCGA
CGGCCCCGTGCTGCTGCCCGACAACCACTACCTGAGCTACCAGTCCAAACTGAGCAAAGACCCCAACGAG
AAGCGCGATCACATGGTCCTGCTGGAGTTCGTGACCGCCGCCGGGATCACTCTCGGCATGGACGAGCTGT
ACAAGAAGAGCAGGATCACCAGCGAGGGCGAGTACATCCCCCTGGACCAGATCGACATCAACGTGTTCTG
CTACGAGAACGAGGTGTAATGAGAATTCGATATCAAGCTTATCGATAATCAACCTCTGGATTACAAAATT
TGTGAAAGATTGACTGGTATTCTTAACTATGTTGCTCCTTTTACGCTATGTGGATACGCTGCTTTAATGC
CTTTGTATCATGCTATTGCTTCCCGTATGGCTTTCATTTTCTCCTCCTTGTATAAATCCTGGTTGCTGTC
TCTTTATGAGGAGTTGTGGCCCGTTGTCAGGCAACGTGGCGTGGTGTGCACTGTGTTTGCTGACGCAACC
CCCACTGGTTGGGGCATTGCCACCACCTGTCAGCTCCTTTCCGGGACTTTCGCTTTCCCCCTCCCTATTG
CCACGGCGGAACTCATCGCCGCCTGCCTTGCCCGCTGCTGGACAGGGGCTCGGCTGTTGGGCACTGACAA
TTCCGTGGTGTTGTCGGGGAAATCATCGTCCTTTCCTTGGCTGCTCGCCTGTGTTGCCACCTGGATTCTG
CGCGGGACGTCCTTCTGCTACGTCCCTTCGGCCCTCAATCCAGCGGACCTTCCTTCCCGCGGCCTGCTGC
CGGCTCTGCGGCCTCTTCCGCGTCTTCGCCTTCGCCCTCAGACGAGTCGGATCTCCCTTTGGGCCGCCTC
CCCGCATCGATACCGTCGACCTCGAGACCTAGAAAAACATGGAGCAATCACAAGTAGCAATACAGCAGCT
ACCAATGCTGATTGTGCCTGGCTAGAAGCACAAGAGGAGGAGGAGGTGGGTTTTCCAGTCACACCTCAGG
TACCTTTAAGACCAATGACTTACAAGGCAGCTGTAGATCTTAGCCACTTTTTAAAAGAAAAGGGGGGACT
GGAAGGGCTAATTCACTCCCAACGAAGACAAGATATCCTTGATCTGTGGATCTACCACACACAAGGCTAC
TTCCCTGATTGGCAGAACTACACACCAGGGCCAGGGATCAGATATCCACTGACCTTTGGATGGTGCTACA
AGCTAGTACCAGTTGAGCAAGAGAAGGTAGAAGAAGCCAATGAAGGAGAGAACACCCGCTTGTTACACCC
TGTGAGCCTGCATGGGATGGATGACCCGGAGAGAGAAGTATTAGAGTGGAGGTTTGACAGCCGCCTAGCA
TTTCATCACATGGCCCGAGAGCTGCATCCGGACTGTACTGGGTCTCTCTGGTTAGACCAGATCTGAGCCT
GGGAGCTCTCTGGCTAACTAGGGAACCCACTGCTTAAGCCTCAATAAAGCTTGCCTTGAGTGCTTCAAGT
AGTGTGTGCCCGTCTGTTGTGTGACTCTGGTAACTAGAGATCCCTCAGACCCTTTTAGTCAGTGTGGAAA
ATCTCTAGCAGGGCCCGTTTAAACCCGCTGATCAGCCTCGACTGTGCCTTCTAGTTGCCAGCCATCTGTT
GTTTGCCCCTCCCCCGTGCCTTCCTTGACCCTGGAAGGTGCCACTCCCACTGTCCTTTCCTAATAAAATG
AGGAAATTGCATCGCATTGTCTGAGTAGGTGTCATTCTATTCTGGGGGGTGGGGTGGGGCAGGACAGCAA
GGGGGAGGATTGGGAAGACAATAGCAGGCATGCTGGGGATGCGGTGGGCTCTATGGCTTCTGAGGCGGAA
AGAACCAGCTGGGGCTCTAGGGGGTATCCCC
[124 nt withheld, positions 7172-7295]
C
[91 nt withheld, positions 7297-7387]
A
[49 nt withheld, positions 7389-7437]
CCTTTGACGTTGGAGTCCACGTTCTTT
[37 nt withheld, positions 7465-7501]
ACCCTATCTCGGTCTATTCTTTTGATTTATAAGGGATTTTGCCGATTTCGGCCTATTGGTTAAAAAATGA
GCTGATTTAACAAAAATTTAACGCGAATTAATTCTGTGGAATGTGTGTCAGTTAGGGTGTGGAAAGTCCC
CAGGCTCCCCAGCAGGCAGAAGTATGCAAAGCATGCATCTCAATTAGTCAGCAACCAGGTGTGGAAAGTC
CCCAGGCTCCCCAGCAGGCAGAAGTATGCAAAGCATGCATCTCAATTAGTCAGCAACCATAGTCCCGCCC
CTAACTCCGCCCATCCCGCCCCTAACTCCGCCCAGTTCCGCCCATTCTCCGCCCCATGGCTGACTAATTT
TTTTTATTTATGCAGAGGCCGAGGCCGCCTCTGCCTCTGAGCTATTCCAGAAGTAGTGAGGAGGCTTTTT
TGGAGGCCTAGGCTTTTGCAAAAAGCTCCCGGGAGCTTGTATATCCATTTTCGGATCTGATCAGCACGTG
TTGACAATTAATCATCGGCATAGTATATCGGCATAGTATAATACGACAAGGTGAGGAACTAAACCATGGC
CAAGTTGACCAGTGCCGTTCCGGTGCTCACCGCGCGCGACGTCGCCGGAGCGGTCGAGTTCTGGACCGAC
CGGCTCGGGTTCTCCCGGGACTTCGTGGAGGACGACTTCGCCGGTGTGGTCCGGGACGACGTGACCCTGT
TCATCAGCGCGGTCCAGGACCAGGTGGTGCCGGACAACACCCTGGCCTGGGTGTGGGTGCGCGGCCTGGA
CGAGCTGTACGCCGAGTGGTCGGAGGTCGTGTCCACGAACTTCCGGGACGCCTCCGGGCCGGCCATGACC
GAGATCGGCGAGCAGCCGTGGGGGCGGGAGTTCGCCCTGCGCGACCCGGCCGGCAACTGCGTGCACTTCG
TGGCCGAGGAGCAGGACTGACACGTGCTACGAGATTTCGATTCCACCGCCGCCTTCTATGAAAGGTTGGG
CTTCGGAATCGTTTTCCGGGACGCCGGCTGGATGATCCTCCAGCGCGGGGATCTCATGCTGGAGTTCTTC
GCCCACCCCAACTTGTTTATTGCAGCTTATAATGGTTACAAATAAAGCAATAGCATCACAAATTTCACAA
ATAAAGCATTTTTTTCACTGCATTCTAGTTGTGGTTTGTCCAAACTCATCAATGTATCTTATCATGTCTG
TATACCGTCGACCTCTAGCTAGAGCTTGGCGTAATCATGGTCATAGCTGTTTCCTGTGTGAAATTGTTAT
CCGCTCACAATTCCACACAACATACGAGCCGGAAGCATAAAGTGTAAAGCCTGGGGTGCCTAATGAGTGA
GCTAACTCACATTAATTGCGTTGCGCTCACTGCCCGCTTTCCAGTCGGGAAACCTGTCGTGCCAGCTGCA
TTAATGAATCGGCCAACGCGCGGGGAGAGGCGGTTTGCGTATTGGGCGCTCTTCCGCTTCCTCGCTCACT
GACTCGCTGCGCTCGGTCGTTCGGCTGCGGCGAGCGGTATCAGCTCACTCAAAGGCGGTAATACGGTTAT
CCACAGAATCAGGGGATAACGCAGGAAAGAACATGTGAGCAAAAGGCCAGCAAAAGGCCAGGAACCGTAA
AAAGGCCGCGTTGCTGGCGTTTTTCCATAGGCTCCGCCCCCCTGACGAGCATCACAAAAATCGACGCTCA
AGTCAGAGGTGGCGAAACCCGACAGGACTATAAAGATACCAGGCGTTTCCCCCTGGAAGCTCCCTCGTGC
GCTCTCCTGTTCCGACCCTGCCGCTTACCGGATACCTGTCCGCCTTTCTCCCTTCGGGAAGCGTGGCGCT
TTCTCATAGCTCACGCTGTAGGTATCTCAGTTCGGTGTAGGTCGTTCGCTCCAAGCTGGGCTGTGTGCAC
GAACCCCCCGTTCAGCCCGACCGCTGCGCCTTATCCGGTAACTATCGTCTTGAGTCCAACCCGGTAAGAC
ACGACTTATCGCCACTGGCAGCAGCCACTGGTAACAGGATTAGCAGAGCGAGGTATGTAGGCGGTGCTAC
AGAGTTCTTGAAGTGGTGGCCTAACTACGGCTACACTAGAAGAACAGTATTTGGTATCTGCGCTCTGCTG
AAGCCAGTTACCTTCGGAAAAAGAGTTGGTAGCTCTTGATCCGGCAAACAAACCACCGCTGGTAGCGGTG
GTTTTTTTGTTTGCAAGCAGCAGATTACGCGCAGAAAAAAAGGATCTCAAGAAGATCCTTTGATCTTTTC
TACGGGGTCTGACGCTCAGTGGAACGAAAACTCACGTTAAGGGATTTTGGTCATGAGATTATCAAAAAGG
ATCTTCACCTAGATCCTTTTAAATTAAAAATGAAGTTTTAAATCAATCTAAAGTATATATGAGTAAACTT
GGTCTGACAGTTACCAATGCTTAATCAGTGAGGCACCTATCTCAGCGATCTGTCTATTTCGTTCATCCAT
AGTTGCCTGACTCCCCGTCGTGTAGATAACTACGATACGGGAGGGCTTACCATCTGGCCCCAGTGCTGCA
ATGATACCGCGAGACCCACGCTCACCGGCTCCAGATTTATCAGCAATAAACCAGCCAGCCGGAAGGGCCG
AGCGCAGAAGTGGTCCTGCAACTTTATCCGCCTCCATCCAGTCTATTAATTGTTGCCGGGAAGCTAGAGT
AAGTAGTTCGCCAGTTAATAGTTTGCGCAACGTTGTTGCCATTGCTACAGGCATCGTGGTGTCACGCTCG
TCGTTTGGTATGGCTTCATTCAGCTCCGGTTCCCAACGATCAAGGCGAGTTACATGATCCCCCATGTTGT
GCAAAAAAGCGGTTAGCTCCTTCGGTCCTCCGATCGTTGTCAGAAGTAAGTTGGCCGCAGTGTTATCACT
CATGGTTATGGCAGCACTGCATAATTCTCTTACTGTCATGCCATCCGTAAGATGCTTTTCTGTGACTGGT
GAGTACTCAACCAAGTCATTCTGAGAATAGTGTATGCGGCGACCGAGTTGCTCTTGCCCGGCGTCAATAC
GGGATAATACCGCGCCACATAGCAGAACTTTAAAAGTGCTCATCATTGGAAAACGTTCTTCGGGGCGAAA
ACTCTCAAGGATCTTACCGCTGTTGAGATCCAGTTCGATGTAACCCACTCGTGCACCCAACTGATCTTCA
GCATCTTTTACTTTCACCAGCGTTTCTGGGTGAGCAAAAACAGGAAGGCAAAATGCCGCAAAAAAGGGAA
TAAGGGCGACACGGAAATGTTGAATACTCATACTCTTCCTTTTTCAATATTATTGAAGCATTTATCAGGG
TTATTGTCTCATGAGCGGATACATATTTGAATGTATTTAGAAAAATAAACAAATAGGGGTTCCGCGCACA
TTTCCCCGAAAAGTGCCACCTGACG
Features (pLannotate 1.2.2; 32 found; start..end, strand, type, name):
     31..83      -  misc_feature   bom (fragment): basis of mobility region from pBR322
    238..617     +  enhancer       CMV enhancer: human cytomegalovirus immediate early enhancer
    618..817     +  promoter       CMV promoter: human cytomegalovirus (CMV) immediate early promoter
    835..1015    +  LTR            5' LTR (truncated): truncated 5' long terminal repeat (LTR) from HIV-1
   1062..1187    +  misc_feature   HIV-1 Ψ: packaging signal of human immunodeficiency virus type 1
   1171..1534    +  CDS            HIV-1 gag (fragment): gag protein from human immunodeficiency virus 1; gag
   1680..1913    +  misc_feature   RRE: The Rev response element (RRE) of HIV-1 allows for Rev-dependent mRNA export from the nucleus to the cytoplasm.
   2290..2390    +  CDS            Rev (fragment): human immunodeficiency virus 1 (HIV-1) Rev protein; rev; enhances nuclear export of unspliced and incompletely spliced viral mRNAs
   2440..2557    +  misc_feature   cPPT/CTS: central polypurine tract and central termination sequence of HIV-1
   2602..3890    +  promoter       CaMKII promoter: promoter for the mouse calcium/calmodulin-dependent kinase II α subunit
   3972..4748    +  CDS            nop-1 (fragment): NOP1_NEUCR - Experimental evidence at protein level: Swiss-Prot protein existence level 1. Could facilitate a sensory photoresponse. From Neurospora crassa (strain ATCC 24698 / 74-OR23-1A / CBS 708.71 / DSM 1257 / FGSC 987).
   4761..5465    +  CDS            mCitrine: mCitrine is a basic (constitutively fluorescent) yellow fluorescent protein published in 2001, derived from Aequorea victoria.
   5466..5525    +  CDS            KCNJ2 (fragment): KCNJ2_HUMAN - Also known as IRK1. Experimental evidence at protein level: Swiss-Prot protein existence level 1. Probably participates in establishing action potential waveform and excitability of neuronal and muscle tissues. Inward rectifier potassium channels are characterized by a greater tendency to allow potassium to flow into the cell rather than out of it. Their voltage dependence is regulated by the concentration of extracellular potassium; as external potassium is raised, the voltage range of the channel opening shifts to more positive voltages. The inward rectification is mainly due t
   5553..5577    +  misc_feature   MCS (fragment): pBluescript multiple cloning site
   5577..6165    +  misc_feature   WPRE: woodchuck hepatitis virus posttranscriptional regulatory element
   6102..6683    +  CDS            nef (fragment): NEF_HV1H2 - Experimental evidence at protein level: Swiss-Prot protein existence level 1. Extracellular Nef protein targets CD4(+) T-lymphocytes for apoptosis by interacting with CXCR4 surface receptors. From Human immunodeficiency virus type 1 group M subtype B (isolate HXB2) (HIV-1).
   6690..6870    +  LTR            5' LTR (truncated): truncated 5' long terminal repeat (LTR) from HIV-1
   6902..7126    +  polyA_signal   bGH poly(A) signal: bovine growth hormone polyadenylation signal
   7130..7151    +  promoter       SV40 promoter (fragment): SV40 enhancer and early promoter
   7172..7600    +  rep_origin     f1 ori (sequence partly withheld): f1 bacteriophage origin of replication; arrow indicates direction of (+) strand synthesis
   7614..7943    +  promoter       SV40 promoter: SV40 enhancer and early promoter
   7991..8038    +  promoter       EM7 promoter: synthetic bacterial promoter&nbsp
   8057..8431    +  CDS            BleoR: antibiotic-binding protein; Sh ble from Streptoalloteichus hindustanus; confers resistance to bleomycin, phleomycin, and Zeocin™
   8441..8566    +  CDS            ble (fragment): BLE_KLEPN - Experimental evidence at protein level: Swiss-Prot protein existence level 1. Binding protein with a strong affinity to the bleomycin family of antibiotics. Binds to CL990; an antimitotic-antibiotic compound. From Klebsiella pneumoniae.
   8561..8682    +  polyA_signal   SV40 poly(A) signal: SV40 polyadenylation signal
   8753..8775    -  protein_bind   lac operator (fragment): The lac repressor binds to the lac operator to inhibit transcription in E. coli. This inhibition can be relieved by adding lactose or isopropyl-β-D-thiogalactopyranoside (IPTG). lac repressor encoded by lacI
   8779..8809    -  promoter       lac promoter: promoter for the E. coli lac operon
   8824..8845    -  protein_bind   CAP binding site: CAP binding activates transcription in the presence of cAMP. E. coli catabolite activator protein
   8858..8950    -  CDS            lacI (fragment): lac repressor; lacI; The lac repressor binds to the lac operator to inhibit transcription in E. coli. This inhibition can be relieved by adding lactose or isopropyl-β-D-thiogalactopyranoside (IPTG).
   9133..9721    -  rep_origin     ori: high-copy-number ColE1/pMB1/pBR322/pUC origin of replication
   9892..10752   -  CDS            AmpR: β-lactamase; bla; confers resistance to ampicillin, carbenicillin, and related antibiotics
  10753..10857   -  promoter       AmpR promoter: bla
