[The description below was written by a language model from this plasmid's Addgene catalogue record and pLannotate feature annotations shown in this document.]
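Description:
pLenti-CamkII-MacQ-mCitrine is an HIV-1-derived lentiviral transfer plasmid of roughly 10.9 kb for expressing a genetically encoded voltage sensor in mammalian neurons. It is maintained in E. coli through a high-copy ColE1/pUC-type origin with ampicillin resistance, and it also carries an f1 origin. Outside the viral unit, an SV40/EM7-driven BleoR cassette with an SV40 poly(A) signal could confer Zeocin/bleomycin resistance in bacteria or transfected mammalian cells. This cassette would not be carried into the packaged viral genome.

Genomic RNA is produced from a CMV enhancer/promoter fused to a truncated 5' LTR. It contains the Ψ packaging signal with a partial gag sequence, the RRE for Rev-dependent nuclear export, and the cPPT/CTS element. It ends in a second truncated LTR followed by a bGH polyadenylation signal. Packaging functions are not encoded on the plasmid and must be supplied in trans.

The internal expression cassette uses the mouse CaMKIIα promoter, which is commonly used to favour expression in excitatory neurons. It drives a 1.6 kb insert cloned between BamHI and EcoRI, with a WPRE downstream to boost transcript levels. The insert encodes the Mac rhodopsin from Leptosphaeria maculans carrying the D139Q mutation (MacQ). The automated annotation labels this opsin only by its homology to the Neurospora opsin nop-1. MacQ is fused in frame to the yellow fluorescent protein mCitrine, followed by a short fragment of the KCNJ2 (Kir2.1) potassium channel; sequences of this kind are typically added to improve membrane trafficking, although the record does not state its role.

According to the associated publication title, this is a FRET-opsin sensor, in which voltage-dependent changes in the opsin are read out through the fluorescence of the attached protein, and it is intended for imaging neuronal spiking in brain tissue.
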