Addgene plasmid #48762: pLenti-CamkII-MacQ-mCitrine
Purpose: sensor
Depositing lab: Mark Schnitzer. Depositing organization: Stanford University. Publication: Imaging neural spiking in brain tissue using FRET-opsin protein voltage sensors. Gong Y, Wagner MJ, Zhong Li J, Schnitzer MJ. Nat Commun. 2014 Apr 22;5:3674. doi: 10.1038/ncomms4674. PubMed 24755708.
Backbone
  Vector backbone: pLenti
  Backbone size w/o insert (bp): 9240
  Total vector size (bp): 10881
  Vector type: Mammalian Expression, Lentiviral
Growth in bacteria
  Bacterial resistance: Ampicillin, 100 μg/mL
  Growth temperature: 37°C
  Growth strain: Stbl3
  Copy number: High Copy
Gene/Insert
  Gene/Insert name: macQ-mCitrine
  Species: L. maculans
  Insert size (bp): 1641
  Mutation: mac-D139Q
  Promoter: CamKIIa
  Cloning method: Restriction Enzyme; 5′ cloning site BamHI (not destroyed); 3′ cloning site EcoRI (not destroyed)
  Sequencing primers: 5′ ctgacgaaggctcgcgaggc; 3′ gccatacgggaagcaatagcatg
Terms and licenses: Academic/Nonprofit Terms; Industry Terms: Not Available to Industry
How to cite: pLenti-CamkII-MacQ-mCitrine was a gift from Mark Schnitzer (Addgene plasmid # 48762 ; http://n2t.net/addgene:48762 ; RRID:Addgene_48762)
