>Addgene plasmid #48762 | pLenti-CamkII-MacQ-mCitrine | addgene partial sequence | sequence record 77036 | WPRE-R 5'-CATAGCGTAAAAGGAGCAACA-3'
ATTTTGTAATCCAGAGGTTGATTATCGATAAGCTTGATATCGAATTCTCATTACACCTCGTTCTCGTAGC
AGAACACGTTGATGTCGATCTGGTCCAGGGGGATGTACTCGCCCTCGCTGGTGATCCTGCTCTTCTTGTA
CAGCTCGTCCATGCCGAGAGTGATCCCGGCGGCGGTCACGAACTCCAGCAGGACCATGTGATCGCGCTTC
TCGTTGGGGTCTTTGCTCAGTTTGGACTGGTAGCTCAGGTAGTGGTTGTCGGGCAGCAGCACGGGGCCGT
CGCCGATGGGGGTGTTCTGCTGGTAGTGGTCGGCGAGCTGCACGCTGCCGTCCTCGATGTTGTGGCGGAT
CTTGAAGTTCACCTTGATGCCGTTCTTCTGCTTGTCGGCCATGATATAGACGTTGTGGCTGTTGTAGTTG
TACTCCAGCTTGTGCCCCAGGATGTTGCCGTCCTCCTTGAAGTCGATGCCCTTCAGCTCGATGCGGTTCA
CCAGGGTGTCGCCCTCGAACTTCACCTCGGCGCGGGTCTTGTAGTTGCCGTCGTCCTTGAAGAAGATGGT
GCGCTCCTGGACGTAGCCTTCGGGCATGGCGGACTTGAAGAAGTCGTGCTGCTTCATGTGGTCGGGGTAG
CGCGCGAAGCACATCAGGCCGTAGCCGAAGGTGGTCACGAGGGTGGGCCAGGGCACGGGCAGCTTGCCGG
TGGTGCAGATGAACTTCAGGGTCAGCTTGCCGTAGGTGGCATCGCCCTCGCCCTCGCCGGACACGCTGAA
CTTGTGGCCGTTTACGTCGCCGTC
