>Addgene plasmid #48762 | pLenti-CamkII-MacQ-mCitrine | addgene partial sequence | sequence record 77039 | mCaMKIIapro-F 5'-gcctctttgccccacttaat-3'
GGGGGAGGTAGGAAGAGCGATGATCACTTGTGGACTAAGTTTGTTCGCATCCCCTTCTCCAACCCCCTCA
GTACATCACCCTGGGGGAACAGGGTCCACTTGCTCCTGGGCCCACACAGTCCTGCAGTATTGTGTATATA
AGGCCAGGGCAAAGAGGAGCAGGTTTTAAAGTGAAAGGCAGGCAGGTGTTGGGGAGGCAGTTACCGGGGC
AACGGGAACAGGGCGTTTCGGAGGTGGTTGCCATGGGGACCTGGATGCTGACGAAGGCTCGCGAGGCTGT
GAGCAGCCACAGTGCCCTGCTCAGAAGCCCCAAGCTCGTCAGTCAAGCCGGTTCTCCGTTTGCACTCAGG
AGCACGGGCAGGCGAGTGGCCCCTAGTTCTGGGGGCAGCGGGGGATCCGCCACCATGATCGTGGACCAGT
TCGAGGAGGTGCTGATGAAGACCAGCCAGCTGTTCCCACTGCCAACCGCTACCCAGAGCGCCCAGCCAAC
CCACGTGGCCCCCGTGCCAACCGTGCTGCCCGACACCCCCATCTACGAGACCGTGGGCGACAGCGGCAGC
AAGACCCTGTGGGTGGTGTTCGTGCTGATGCTGATCGCCAGCGCCGCCTTCACCGCCCTGAGCTGGAAGA
TCCCCGTGAACAGGAGGCTGTACCACGTGATCACCACCATCATCACCCTGACCGCCGCCCTGAGCTACTT
CGCTATGGCTACCGGCCACGGAGTGGCCCTGAACAAGATCGTGATCAGGACCCAGCACGACCACGTGCCC
GACACCTACGAGAC
