>Addgene plasmid #48762 | pLenti-CamkII-MacQ-mCitrine | addgene partial sequence | sequence record 77041 | Citrine RV 5'-CATCAGGCCGTAGCCGAAGG-3'
GCAGCTTGCCGGTGGTGCAGATGAACTTCAGGGTCAGCTTGCCGTAGGTGGCATCGCCCTCGCCCTCGCC
GGACACGCTGAACTTGTGGCCGTTTACGTCGCCGTCCAGCTCGACCAGGATGGGCACCACCCCGGTAAAC
AGCTCTTCTCCGGACAGGTTGGCGTGGGTCACCAGCAGCCAAGCTCCGAACACTCCCTTAGCCAGCACGT
CCAGCACAGCGTAAGCGATGATCTCTCCGTCCACTCCGATCTTCCTAGCTCCGTCAGCCAGTCCCCACAC
GATTGGGTAAGCGGTCCACAGGATCAGGGTGTAAGCTCCGATGGCCACGAAGAAGCTCCTCAGCTTCTCG
CCCTTCACCCTGGCGTTGGCGCCGCCGTTCAGCACCAGGTGCCACACCACGAAGATGTAGGCGATGCAGG
CGATGGTGTACCATCCCCACTTCTGTGGGGTTCCCTCGCTGCCGAAAGCAGCGAACAGGCCGGTCAGCAC
CATGATCAGGTCAGCCACGATGGCCATGAAGATGTGGGCTCCGCTCATTCCAGCCAGCAGTCCCAGGTCC
AGCAGCAGCAGTGGGGTGGTGATAGCCCACTGGATGTACCTGGCGTAGTACACCTGTCGGTACACGGTCT
CGTAGGTGTCGGGCACGTGGTCGTGCTGGGTCCTGATCACGATCTTGTTCAGGGCCACTCCGTGGCCGGT
AGCCATAGCGAAGTAGCTCAGGGCGGCGGTCAGGGTGATGATGGTGGTGATCACGTGGTACAGCCTCCTG
TTCACGGGGATCTTCCAGCTCAGGGCGGTGAAGGCGGCGCTGGCGATCAGCATCAGCACG
